Addgene plasmid #154613: pEPYCα1KN0003
Purpose: GoldenBraid level α luciferase reporter
Depositing lab: Nicola Patron. Depositing organization: Earlham Institute. Publication: Rational design of minimal synthetic promoters for plants. Cai YM, Kallam K, Tidd H, Gendarini G, Salzman A, Patron NJ. Nucleic Acids Res. 2020 Aug 28. pii: 5897334. doi: 10.1093/nar/gkaa682. PubMed 32856047.
Backbone
  Vector backbone: pDGB3_?1
  Vector type: Synthetic Biology
Growth in bacteria
  Bacterial resistance: Kanamycin, 50 μg/mL
  Growth temperature: 37°C
  Growth strain: NEB Stable
  Copy number: High Copy
Gene/Insert
  Gene/Insert name: MinSyn_069 Firefly luciferase expression cassette [MinSyn_069::LucF::Flag::g7T]
  Species: Synthetic
  Cloning method: Restriction Enzyme; 5′ cloning site BsaI (destroyed during cloning); 3′ cloning site BsaI (destroyed during cloning)
Terms and licenses: Academic/Nonprofit Terms; Industry Terms: Not Available to Industry
Depositor comments: Please visit https://www.biorxiv.org/content/10.1101/2020.05.14.095406v1 for bioRxiv preprint.
How to cite: pEPYCα1KN0003 was a gift from Nicola Patron (Addgene plasmid # 154613 ; http://n2t.net/addgene:154613 ; RRID:Addgene_154613)
