[The description below was written by a language model from this plasmid's Addgene catalogue record and pLannotate feature annotations shown in this document.]
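Description:
pEPYCα1KN0003 is a GoldenBraid level α binary vector, built on a pDGB3 α1-type backbone, that carries a single plant transcriptional unit reporting the activity of a minimal synthetic promoter. The backbone is a pCAMBIA-style T-DNA plasmid. A ColE1/pMB1-type origin (with the pBR322 bom region and a remnant of rop) supports high-copy propagation in E. coli. The pVS1 oriV, together with the RepA replication and StaA stability genes, allows maintenance in Agrobacterium. Selection in bacteria is by kanamycin through an aph(3')-Ia gene located outside the T-DNA. No plant selectable marker is annotated between the borders.

The payload sits between nopaline-type left and right border repeats and was assembled by BsaI-based Golden Gate cloning, which destroyed the sites. The record describes it as MinSyn_069::LucF::Flag::g7T. In the annotated sequence, the MinSyn_069 promoter appears as six tandem copies of a motif matching the minimal φC31 attB site, placed upstream of a minimal CaMV 35S core promoter. This arrangement is consistent with cis-element repeats placed on a minimal core so that they can be bound by a cognate regulator, although the record does not state which factor is intended to act on them. A fragment of the TMV Ω translational enhancer follows. Next come the firefly luciferase (luc+) coding sequence and the octopine Ti-plasmid gene 7 terminator. The Flag tag named in the insert is not separately annotated, but it would lie in the gap between the luciferase ORF and the terminator.

The construct serves as a luciferase reporter for quantifying the strength and regulation of this rationally designed plant promoter. It can also be combined with other transcriptional units at higher GoldenBraid levels.
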