Features (pLannotate 1.2.2; 20 found; start..end, strand, type, name):
      1..25      +  misc_feature   LB T-DNA repeat: left border repeat from nopaline C58 T-DNA
     55..88      +  protein_bind   attB: minimal attB site for the φC31 integrase (Groth et al., 2000) phage φC31 integrase
    114..147     +  protein_bind   attB: minimal attB site for the φC31 integrase (Groth et al., 2000) phage φC31 integrase
    173..206     +  protein_bind   attB: minimal attB site for the φC31 integrase (Groth et al., 2000) phage φC31 integrase
    232..265     +  protein_bind   attB: minimal attB site for the φC31 integrase (Groth et al., 2000) phage φC31 integrase
    295..328     +  protein_bind   attB: minimal attB site for the φC31 integrase (Groth et al., 2000) phage φC31 integrase
    354..387     +  protein_bind   attB: minimal attB site for the φC31 integrase (Groth et al., 2000) phage φC31 integrase
    404..450     +  promoter       minimal CaMV 35S promoter: minimal 35S promoter from cauliflower mosaic virus
    483..508     +  misc_feature   TMV Ω (fragment): translational enhancer from the tobacco mosaic virus 5'-leader sequence (Gallie et al., 1988)
    526..2175    +  CDS            luciferase: firefly luciferase; luc+; enhanced luc+ version of the luciferase gene
   2285..2485    +  terminator     gene 7 terminator: transcription terminator for octopine-type Ti plasmid gene 7
   2506..2530    +  misc_feature   RB T-DNA repeat: right border repeat from nopaline C58 T-DNA
   2870..3271    +  CDS            Y4CG_SINFN (fragment): Protein inferred from homology: Swiss-Prot protein existence level 3. From Sinorhizobium fredii (strain NBRC 101917 / NGR234).
   3831..4460    +  CDS            pVS1 StaA: stability protein from the Pseudomonas plasmid pVS1 (Heeb et al., 2000)
   4889..5962    +  CDS            pVS1 RepA: replication protein from the Pseudomonas plasmid pVS1 (Heeb et al., 2000)
   6028..6222    +  rep_origin     pVS1 oriV: origin of replication for the Pseudomonas plasmid pVS1 (Heeb et al., 2000)
   6425..6464    +  CDS            rop (fragment): Rop protein, which maintains plasmids at low copy number; rop
   6566..6706    +  misc_feature   bom: basis of mobility region from pBR322
   6892..7480    -  rep_origin     ori: high-copy-number ColE1/pMB1/pBR322/pUC origin of replication
   7568..8383    -  CDS            KanR: aminoglycoside phosphotransferase; aph(3')-Ia; confers resistance to kanamycin in bacteria or G418 (Geneticin®) in eukaryotes
>Addgene plasmid #154613 | pEPYCα1KN0003 | addgene full sequence | sequence record 318570 | Addgene NGS Result
TGGCAGGATATATTGTGGTGTAAACATAACGAATTCGTCTCAGGAGCGGTGCGGGTGCCAGGGCGTGCCC
TTGGGCTCCCCGGGCGCGTACTCCACTCCCCGAGCCGGTGCGGGTGCCAGGGCGTGCCCTTGGGCTCCCC
GGGCGCGTACTCCACTCCCCTGACCGGTGCGGGTGCCAGGGCGTGCCCTTGGGCTCCCCGGGCGCGTACT
CCACTCCCCGAGCCGGTGCGGGTGCCAGGGCGTGCCCTTGGGCTCCCCGGGCGCGTACTCCACTCCCCCC
ATGGTGCGGTGCGGGTGCCAGGGCGTGCCCTTGGGCTCCCCGGGCGCGTACTCCACTCCCCGAGCCGGTG
CGGGTGCCAGGGCGTGCCCTTGGGCTCCCCGGGCGCGTACTCCACTCCCCTTCGCAAGACCCTTCCTCTA
TATAAGGAAGTTCATTTCATTTGGAGAGGACTCCGGTATTTTTACAACAATTACCACAACAAAACAAACA
ACAAACAACATTACAATTTACTATTCTAGTCGAAAATGGAGGACGCCAAAAACATAAAGAAAGGCCCGGC
GCCATTCTATCCGCTGGAAGATGGAACCGCTGGAGAGCAACTGCATAAGGCTATGAAGAGATACGCCCTG
GTTCCTGGAACAATTGCTTTTACAGATGCACATATCGAGGTGGACATCACTTACGCTGAGTACTTCGAAA
TGTCCGTTCGGTTGGCAGAAGCTATGAAACGATATGGGCTGAATACAAATCACAGAATCGTCGTATGCAG
TGAAAACTCTCTTCAATTCTTTATGCCGGTGTTGGGCGCGTTATTTATCGGAGTTGCAGTTGCGCCCGCG
AACGACATTTATAATGAACGTGAATTGCTCAACAGTATGGGCATTTCGCAGCCTACCGTGGTGTTCGTTT
CCAAAAAGGGGTTGCAAAAAATTTTGAACGTGCAAAAAAAGCTCCCAATCATCCAAAAAATTATTATCAT
GGATTCTAAAACGGATTACCAGGGATTTCAGTCGATGTACACGTTCGTCACATCTCATCTACCTCCCGGT
TTTAATGAATACGATTTTGTGCCAGAGTCCTTCGATAGGGACAAGACAATTGCACTGATCATGAACTCCT
CTGGATCTACTGGTCTGCCTAAAGGTGTCGCTCTGCCTCATAGAACTGCCTGCGTGAGATTCTCGCATGC
CAGAGATCCTATTTTTGGCAATCAAATCATTCCGGATACTGCGATTTTAAGTGTTGTTCCATTCCATCAC
GGTTTTGGAATGTTTACTACACTCGGATATTTGATATGTGGATTTCGAGTCGTCTTAATGTATAGATTTG
AAGAAGAACTGTTTCTGAGGAGCCTTCAGGATTACAAGATTCAAAGTGCGCTGCTGGTGCCAACCCTATT
CTCCTTCTTCGCCAAAAGCACTCTGATTGACAAATACGATTTATCTAATTTACACGAAATTGCTTCTGGT
GGCGCTCCCCTCTCTAAGGAAGTCGGGGAAGCGGTTGCCAAGAGGTTCCATCTGCCAGGTATCAGGCAAG
GATATGGGCTCACTGAGACTACATCAGCTATTCTGATTACACCCGAGGGGGATGATAAACCGGGCGCGGT
CGGTAAAGTTGTTCCATTTTTTGAAGCGAAGGTTGTGGATCTGGATACCGGGAAAACGCTGGGCGTTAAT
CAAAGAGGCGAACTGTGTGTGAGAGGTCCTATGATTATGTCCGGTTATGTAAACAATCCGGAAGCGACCA
ACGCCTTGATTGACAAGGATGGATGGCTACATTCTGGAGACATAGCTTACTGGGACGAGGACGAACACTT
CTTCATCGTTGACCGCCTGAAGTCTCTGATTAAGTACAAAGGCTATCAGGTGGCTCCCGCTGAATTGGAA
TCCATCTTGCTCCAACACCCCAACATCTTCGACGCAGGTGTCGCAGGTCTGCCCGACGATGACGCCGGTG
AACTTCCCGCCGCCGTTGTTGTTTTGGAGCACGGAAAGACGATGACGGAAAAAGAGATCGTGGATTACGT
CGCCAGTCAAGTAACAACCGCGAAAAAGTTGCGCGGAGGAGTTGTGTTTGTGGACGAAGTACCGAAAGGT
CTTACCGGAAAACTCGACGCAAGAAAAATCAGAGAGATCCTCATAAAGGCCAAGAAGGGCGGAAAGATCG
CCGTGGGTTCGGATTATAAGGACCATGACGGAGACTATAAGGACCATGACCTCGACGCTGCAGCAGCGGA
TTATAAGGACGATGACGATAAGTGAGCTTGATCCCCCGTCGACAGCTAGCTATATCATCAATTTATGTAT
TACACATAATATCGCACTCAGTCTTTCATCTACGGCAATGTACCAGCTGATATAATCAGTTATTGAAATA
TTTCTGAATTTAAACTTGCATCAATAAATTTATGTTTTTGCTTGGACTATAATACCTGACTTGTTATTTT
ATCAATAAATATTTAAACTATATTTCTTTCAAGATCGCTGTCATGAGACGAATTCTGACAGGATATATTG
GCGGGTAAACCTAAGAGAAAAGAGCGTTTATTAGAATAATCGGATATTTAAAAGGGCGTGAAAAGGTTTA
TCCGTTCGTCCATTTGTATGTGCATGCCAACCACAGGGTTCCCCTCGGGATCAAAGTACTTTGATCCAAC
CCCTCCGCTGCTATAGTGCAGTCGGCTTCTGACGTTCAGTGCAGCCGTCATCTGAAAACGACATGTCGCA
CAAGTCCTAAGTTACGCGACAGGCTGCCGCCCTGCCCTTTTCCTGGCGTTTTCTTGTCGCGTGTTTTAGT
CGCATAAAGTAGAATACTTGCGACTAGAACCGGAGACATTACGCCATGAACAAGAGCGCCGCCGCTGGCC
TGCTGGGCTATGCCCGCGTCAGCACCGACGACCAGGACTTGACCAACCAACGGGCCGAACTGCACGCGGC
CGGCTGCACCAAGCTGTTTTCCGAGAAGATCACCGGCACCAGGCGCGACCGCCCGGAGCTGGCCAGGATG
CTTGACCACCTACGCCCTGGCGACGTTGTGACAGTGACCAGGCTAGACCGCCTGGCCCGCAGCACCCGCG
ACCTACTGGACATTGCCGAGCGCATCCAGGAGGCCGGCGCGGGCCTGCGTAGCCTGGCAGAGCCGTGGGC
CGACACCACCACGCCGGCCGGCCGCATGGTGTTGACCGTGTTCGCCGGCATTGCCGAGTTCGAGCGTTCC
CTAATCATCGACCGCACCCGGAGCGGGCGCGAGGCCGCCAAGGCCCGAGGCGTGAAGTTTGGCCCCCGCC
CTACCCTCACCCCGGCACAGATCGCGCACGCCCGCGAGCTGATCGACCAGGAAGGCCGCACCGTGAAAGA
GGCGGCTGCACTGCTTGGCGTGCATCGCTCGACCCTGTACCGCGCACTTGAGCGCAGCGAGGAAGTGACG
CCCACCGAGGCCAGGCGGCGCGGTGCCTTCCGTGAGGACGCATTGACCGAGGCCGACGCCCTGGCGGCCG
CCGAGAATGAACGCCAAGAGGAACAAGCATGAAACCGCACCAGGACGGCCAGGACGAACCGTTTTTCATT
ACCGAAGAGATCGAGGCGGAGATGATCGCGGCCGGGTACGTGTTCGAGCCGCCCGCGCACCTCTCAACCG
TGCGGCTGCATGAAATCCTGGCCGGTTTGTCTGATGCCAAGCTGGCGGCCTGGCCGGCCAGCTTGGCCGC
TGAAGAAACCGAGCGCCGCCGTCTAAAAAGGTGATGTGTATTTGAGTAAAACAGCTTGCGTCATGCGGTC
GCTGCGTATATGATGCGATGAGTAAATAAACAAATACGCAAGGGGAACGCATGAAGGTTATCGCTGTACT
TAACCAGAAAGGCGGGTCAGGCAAGACGACCATCGCAACCCATCTAGCCCGCGCCCTGCAACTCGCCGGG
GCCGATGTTCTGTTAGTCGATTCCGATCCCCAGGGCAGTGCCCGCGATTGGGCGGCCGTGCGGGAAGATC
AACCGCTAACCGTTGTCGGCATCGACCGCCCGACGATTGACCGCGACGTGAAGGCCATCGGCCGGCGCGA
CTTCGTAGTGATCGACGGAGCGCCCCAGGCGGCGGACTTGGCTGTGTCCGCGATCAAGGCAGCCGACTTC
GTGCTGATTCCGGTGCAGCCAAGCCCTTACGACATATGGGCCACCGCCGACCTGGTGGAGCTGGTTAAGC
AGCGCATTGAGGTCACGGATGGAAGGCTACAAGCGGCCTTTGTCGTGTCGCGGGCGATCAAAGGCACGCG
CATCGGCGGTGAGGTTGCCGAGGCGCTGGCCGGGTACGAGCTGCCCATTCTTGAGTCCCGTATCACGCAG
CGCGTGAGCTACCCAGGCACTGCCGCCGCCGGCACAACCGTTCTTGAATCAGAACCCGAGGGCGACGCTG
CCCGCGAGGTCCAGGCGCTGGCCGCTGAAATTAAATCAAAACTCATTTGAGTTAATGAGGTAAAGAGAAA
ATGAGCAAAAGCACAAACACGCTAAGTGCCGGCCGTCCGAGCGCACGCAGCAGCAAGGCTGCAACGTTGG
CCAGCCTGGCAGACACGCCAGCCATGAAGCGGGTCAACTTTCAGTTGCCGGCGGAGGATCACACCAAGCT
GAAGATGTACGCGGTACGCCAAGGCAAGACCATTACCGAGCTGCTATCTGAATACATCGCGCAGCTACCA
GAGTAAATGAGCAAATGAATAAATGAGTAGATGAATTTTAGCGGCTAAAGGAGGCGGCATGGAAAATCAA
GAACAACCAGGCACCGACGCCGTGGAATGCCCCATGTGTGGAGGAACGGGCGGTTGGCCAGGCGTAAGCG
GCTGGGTTGCCTGCCGGCCCTGCAATGGCACTGGAACCCCCAAGCCCGAGGAATCGGCGTGAGCGGTCGC
AAACCATCCGGCCCGGTACAAATCGGCGCGGCGCTGGGTGATGACCTGGTGGAGAAGTTGAAGGCCGCGC
AGGCCGCCCAGCGGCAACGCATCGAGGCAGAAGCACGCCCCGGTGAATCGTGGCAAGCGGCCGCTGATCG
AATCCGCAAAGAATCCCGGCAACCGCCGGCAGCCGGTGCGCCGTCGATTAGGAAGCCGCCCAAGGGCGAC
GAGCAACCAGATTTTTTCGTTCCGATGCTCTATGACGTGGGCACCCGCGATAGTCGCAGCATCATGGACG
TGGCCGTTTTCCGTCTGTCGAAGCGTGACCGACGAGCTGGCGAGGTGATCCGCTACGAGCTTCCAGACGG
GCACGTAGAGGTTTCCGCAGGGCCGGCCGGCATGGCCAGTGTGTGGGATTACGACCTGGTACTGATGGCG
GTTTCCCATCTAACCGAATCCATGAACCGATACCGGGAAGGGAAGGGAGACAAGCCCGGCCGCGTGTTCC
GTCCACACGTTGCGGACGTACTCAAGTTCTGCCGGCGAGCCGATGGCGGAAAGCAGAAAGACGACCTGGT
AGAAACCTGCATTCGGTTAAACACCACGCACGTTGCCATGCAGCGTACGAAGAAGGCCAAGAACGGCCGC
CTGGTGACGGTATCCGAGGGTGAAGCCTTGATTAGCCGCTACAAGATCGTAAAGAGCGAAACCGGGCGGC
CGGAGTACATCGAGATCGAGCTAGCTGATTGGATGTACCGCGAGATCACAGAAGGCAAGAACCCGGACGT
GCTGACGGTTCACCCCGATTACTTTTTGATCGATCCCGGCATCGGCCGTTTTCTCTACCGCCTGGCACGC
CGCGCCGCAGGCAAGGCAGAAGCCAGATGGTTGTTCAAGACGATCTACGAACGCAGTGGCAGCGCCGGAG
AGTTCAAGAAGTTCTGTTTCACCGTGCGCAAGCTGATCGGGTCAAATGACCTGCCGGAGTACGATTTGAA
GGAGGAGGCGGGGCAGGCTGGCCCGATCCTAGTCATGCGCTACCGCAACCTGATCGAGGGCGAAGCATCC
GCCGGTTCCTAATGTACGGAGCAGATGCTAGGGCAAATTGCCCTAGCAGGGGAAAAAGGTCGAAAAGGAC
TCTTTCCTGTGGATAGCACGTACATTGGGAACCCAAAGCCGTACATTGGGAACCGGAACCCGTACATTGG
GAACCCAAAGCCGTACATTGGGAACCGGTCACACATGTAAGTGACTGATATAAAAGAGAAAAAAGGCGAT
TTTTCCGCCTAAAACTCTTTAAAACTTATTAAAACTCTTAAAACCCGCCTGGCCTGTGCATAACTGTCTG
GCCAGCGCACAGCCGAAGAGCTGCAAAAAGCGCCTACCCTTCGGTCGCTGCGCTCCCTACGCCCCGCCGC
TTCGCGTCGGCCTATCGCGGCCGCTGGCCGCTCAAAAATGGCTGGCCTACGGCCAGGCAATCTACCAGGG
CGCGGACAAGCCGCGCCGTCGCCACTCGACCGCCGGCGCCCACATCAAGGCACCCTGCCTCGCGCGTTTC
GGTGATGACGGTGAAAACCTCTGACACATGCAGCTCCCGGTGACGGTCACAGCTTGTCTGTAAGCGGATG
CCGGGAGCAGACAAGCCCGTCAGGGCGCGTCAGCGGGTGTTGGCGGGTGTCGGGGCGCAGCCATGACCCA
GTCACGTAGCGATAGCGGAGTGTATACTGGCTTAACTATGCGGCATCAGAGCAGATTGTACTGAGAGTGC
ACCATATGCGGTGTGAAATACCGCACAGATGCGTAAGGAGAAAATACCGCATCAGGCGCTCTTCCGCTTC
CTCGCTCACTGACTCGCTGCGCTCGGTCGTTCGGCTGCGGCGAGCGGTATCAGCTCACTCAAAGGCGGTA
ATACGGTTATCCACAGAATCAGGGGATAACGCAGGAAAGAACATGTGAGCAAAAGGCCAGCAAAAGGCCA
GGAACCGTAAAAAGGCCGCGTTGCTGGCGTTTTTCCATAGGCTCCGCCCCCCTGACGAGCATCACAAAAA
TCGACGCTCAAGTCAGAGGTGGCGAAACCCGACAGGACTATAAAGATACCAGGCGTTTCCCCCTGGAAGC
TCCCTCGTGCGCTCTCCTGTTCCGACCCTGCCGCTTACCGGATACCTGTCCGCCTTTCTCCCTTCGGGAA
GCGTGGCGCTTTCTCATAGCTCACGCTGTAGGTATCTCAGTTCGGTGTAGGTCGTTCGCTCCAAGCTGGG
CTGTGTGCACGAACCCCCCGTTCAGCCCGACCGCTGCGCCTTATCCGGTAACTATCGTCTTGAGTCCAAC
CCGGTAAGACACGACTTATCGCCACTGGCAGCAGCCACTGGTAACAGGATTAGCAGAGCGAGGTATGTAG
GCGGTGCTACAGAGTTCTTGAAGTGGTGGCCTAACTACGGCTACACTAGAAGGACAGTATTTGGTATCTG
CGCTCTGCTGAAGCCAGTTACCTTCGGAAAAAGAGTTGGTAGCTCTTGATCCGGCAAACAAACCACCGCT
GGTAGCGGTGGTTTTTTTGTTTGCAAGCAGCAGATTACGCGCAGAAAAAAAGGATCTCAAGAAGATCCTT
TGATCTTTTCTACGGGGTCTGACGCTCAGTGGAACGAAAACTCACGTTAAGGGATTTTGGTCATGCATTC
TAGGTGATTAGAAAAACTCATCGAGCATCAAATGAAACTGCAATTTATTCATATCAGGATTATCAATACC
ATATTTTTGAAAAAGCCGTTTCTGTAATGAAGGAGAAAACTCACCGAGGCAGTTCCATAGGATGGCAAGA
TCCTGGTATCGGTCTGCGATTCCGACTCGTCCAACATCAATACAACCTATTAATTTCCCCTCGTCAAAAA
TAAGGTTATCAAGTGAGAAATCACCATGAGTGACGACTGAATCCGGTGAGAATGGCAAAAGTTTATGCAT
TTCTTTCCAGACTTGTTCAACAGGCCAGCCATTACGCTCGTCATCAAAATCACTCGCATCAACCAAACCG
TTATTCATTCGTGATTGCGCCTGAGCGAGTCGAAATACGCGATCGCTGTTAAAAGGACAATTACAAACAG
GAATCGAATGCAACCGGCGCAGGAACACTGCCAGCGCATCAACAATATTTTCACCTGAATCAGGATATTC
TTCTAATACCTGGAATGCTGTTTTCCCTGGGATCGCAGTGGTGAGTAACCATGCATCATCAGGAGTACGG
ATAAAATGCTTGATGGTCGGAAGAGGCATAAATTCCGTCAGCCAGTTTAGTCTGACCATCTCATCTGTAA
CATCATTGGCAACGCTACCTTTGCCATGTTTCAGAAACAACTCTGGCGCATCGGGCTTCCCATACAATCG
GTAGATTGTCGCACCTGATTGCCCGACATTATCGCGAGCCCATTTATACCCATATAAATCAGCATCCATG
TTGGAATTTAATCGCGGCCTTGAGCAAGACGTTTCCCGTTGAATATGGCTCATAACAGAACTTATTATTT
CCTTCCTCTTTTCTACAGTATTTAAAGATACCCCAAGAAGCTAATTATAACAAGACGAACTCCAATTCAC
TGTTCCTTGCATTCTAAAACCTTAAATACCAGAAAACAGCTTTTTCAAAGTTGTTTTCAAAGTTGGCGTA
TAACATAGTATCGACGGAGCCGATTTTGAAACCGCGGTGATCACAGGCAGCAACGCTCTGTCATCGTTAC
AATCAACATGCTACCCTCCGCGAGATCATCCGTGTTTCAAACCCGGCAGCTTAGTTGCCGTTCTTCCGAA
TAGCATCGGTAACATGAGCAAAGTCTGCCGCCTTACAACGGCTCTCCCGCTGACGCCGTCCCGGACTGAT
GGGCTGCCTGTATCGAGTGGTGATTTTGTGCCGAGCTGCCGGTCGGGGAGCTGTTGGCTGGCTGG
